>Addgene plasmid #80687 | pCDB285 | addgene full sequence | sequence record 164750 | Addgene Assembled Sequence
TGGCGAATGGG
[124 nt withheld, positions 12-135]
C
[91 nt withheld, positions 137-227]
A
[49 nt withheld, positions 229-277]
CCTTTGACGTTGGAGTCCACGTTCTTT
[37 nt withheld, positions 305-341]
ACCCTATCTCGGTCTATTCTTTTGATTTATAAGGGATTTTGCCGATTTCGGCCTATTGGTTAAAAAATGA
GCTGATTTAACAAAAATTTAACGCGAATTTTAACAAAATATTAACGTTTACAATTTCAGGTGGCACTTTT
CGGGGAAATGTGCGCGGAACCCCTATTTGTTTATTTTTCTAAATACATTCAAATATGTATCCGCTCATGA
ATTAATTCTTAGAAAAACTCATCGAGCATCAAATGAAACTGCAATTTATTCATATCAGGATTATCAATAC
CATATTTTTGAAAAAGCCGTTTCTGTAATGAAGGAGAAAACTCACCGAGGCAGTTCCATAGGATGGCAAG
ATCCTGGTATCGGTCTGCGATTCCGACTCGTCCAACATCAATACAACCTATTAATTTCCCCTCGTCAAAA
ATAAGGTTATCAAGTGAGAAATCACCATGAGTGACGACTGAATCCGGTGAGAATGGCAAAAGTTTATGCA
TTTCTTTCCAGACTTGTTCAACAGGCCAGCCATTACGCTCGTCATCAAAATCACTCGCATCAACCAAACC
GTTATTCATTCGTGATTGCGCCTGAGCGAGACGAAATACGCGATCGCTGTTAAAAGGACAATTACAAACA
GGAATCGAATGCAACCGGCGCAGGAACACTGCCAGCGCATCAACAATATTTTCACCTGAATCAGGATATT
CTTCTAATACCTGGAATGCTGTTTTCCCGGGGATCGCAGTGGTGAGTAACCATGCATCATCAGGAGTACG
GATAAAATGCTTGATGGTCGGAAGAGGCATAAATTCCGTCAGCCAGTTTAGTCTGACCATCTCATCTGTA
ACATCATTGGCAACGCTACCTTTGCCATGTTTCAGAAACAACTCTGGCGCATCGGGCTTCCCATACAATC
GATAGATTGTCGCACCTGATTGCCCGACATTATCGCGAGCCCATTTATACCCATATAAATCAGCATCCAT
GTTGGAATTTAATCGCGGCCTAGAGCAAGACGTTTCCCGTTGAATATGGCTCATAACACCCCTTGTATTA
CTGTTTATGTAAGCAGACAGTTTTATTGTTCATGACCAAAATCCCTTAACGTGAGTTTTCGTTCCACTGA
GCGTCAGACCCCGTAGAAAAGATCAAAGGATCTTCTTGAGATCCTTTTTTTCTGCGCGTAATCTGCTGCT
TGCAAACAAAAAAACCACCGCTACCAGCGGTGGTTTGTTTGCCGGATCAAGAGCTACCAACTCTTTTTCC
GAAGGTAACTGGCTTCAGCAGAGCGCAGATACCAAATACTGTCCTTCTAGTGTAGCCGTAGTTAGGCCAC
CACTTCAAGAACTCTGTAGCACCGCCTACATACCTCGCTCTGCTAATCCTGTTACCAGTGGCTGCTGCCA
GTGGCGATAAGTCGTGTCTTACCGGGTTGGACTCAAGACGATAGTTACCGGATAAGGCGCAGCGGTCGGG
CTGAACGGGGGGTTCGTGCACACAGCCCAGCTTGGAGCGAACGACCTACACCGAACTGAGATACCTACAG
CGTGAGCTATGAGAAAGCGCCACGCTTCCCGAAGGGAGAAAGGCGGACAGGTATCCGGTAAGCGGCAGGG
TCGGAACAGGAGAGCGCACGAGGGAGCTTCCAGGGGGAAACGCCTGGTATCTTTATAGTCCTGTCGGGTT
TCGCCACCTCTGACTTGAGCGTCGATTTTTGTGATGCTCGTCAGGGGGGCGGAGCCTATGGAAAAACGCC
AGCAACGCGGCCTTTTTACGGTTCCTGGCCTTTTGCTGGCCTTTTGCTCACATGTTCTTTCCTGCGTTAT
CCCCTGATTCTGTGGATAACCGTATTACCGCCTTTGAGTGAGCTGATACCGCTCGCCGCAGCCGAACGAC
CGAGCGCAGCGAGTCAGTGAGCGAGGAAGCGGAAGAGCGCCTGATGCGGTATTTTCTCCTTACGCATCTG
TGCGGTATTTCACACCGCATATATGGTGCACTCTCAGTACAATCTGCTCTGATGCCGCATAGTTAAGCCA
GTATACACTCCGCTATCGCTACGTGACTGGGTCATGGCTGCGCCCCGACACCCGCCAACACCCGCTGACG
CGCCCTGACGGGCTTGTCTGCTCCCGGCATCCGCTTACAGACAAGCTGTGACCGTCTCCGGGAGCTGCAT
GTGTCAGAGGTTTTCACCGTCATCACCGAAACGCGCGAGGCAGCTGCGGTAAAGCTCATCAGCGTGGTCG
TGAAGCGATTCACAGATGTCTGCCTGTTCATCCGCGTCCAGCTCGTTGAGTTTCTCCAGAAGCGTTAATG
TCTGGCTTCTGATAAAGCGGGCCATGTTAAGGGCGGTTTTTTCCTGTTTGGTCACTGATGCCTCCGTGTA
AGGGGGATTTCTGTTCATGGGGGTAATGATACCGATGAAACGAGAGAGGATGCTCACGATACGGGTTACT
GATGATGAACATGCCCGGTTACTGGAACGTTGTGAGGGTAAACAACTGGCGGTATGGATGCGGCGGGACC
AGAGAAAAATCACTCAGGGTCAATGCCAGCGCTTCGTTAATACAGATGTAGGTGTTCCACAGGGTAGCCA
GCAGCATCCTGCGATGCAGATCCGGAACATAATGGTGCAGGGCGCTGACTTCCGCGTTTCCAGACTTTAC
GAAACACGGAAACCGAAGACCATTCATGTTGTTGCTCAGGTCGCAGACGTTTTGCAGCAGCAGTCGCTTC
ACGTTCGCTCGCGTATCGGTGATTCATTCTGCTAACCAGTAAGGCAACCCCGCCAGCCTAGCCGGGTCCT
CAACGACAGGAGCACGATCATGCGCACCCGTGGGGCCGCCATGCCGGCGATAATGGCCTGCTTCTCGCCG
AAACGTTTGGTGGCGGGACCAGTGACGAAGGCTTGAGCGAGGGCGTGCAAGATTCCGAATACCGCAAGCG
ACAGGCCGATCATCGTCGCGCTCCAGCGAAAGCGGTCCTCGCCGAAAATGACCCAGAGCGCTGCCGGCAC
CTGTCCTACGAGTTGCATGATAAAGAAGACAGTCATAAGTGCGGCGACGATAGTCATGCCCCGCGCCCAC
CGGAAGGAGCTGACTGGGTTGAAGGCTCTCAAGGGCATCGGTCGAGATCCCGGTGCCTAATGAGTGAGCT
AACTTACATTAATTGCGTTGCGCTCACTGCCCGCTTTCCAGTCGGGAAACCTGTCGTGCCAGCTGCATTA
ATGAATCGGCCAACGCGCGGGGAGAGGCGGTTTGCGTATTGGGCGCCAGGGTGGTTTTTCTTTTCACCAG
TGAGACGGGCAACAGCTGATTGCCCTTCACCGCCTGGCCCTGAGAGAGTTGCAGCAAGCGGTCCACGCTG
GTTTGCCCCAGCAGGCGAAAATCCTGTTTGATGGTGGTTAACGGCGGGATATAACATGAGCTGTCTTCGG
TATCGTCGTATCCCACTACCGAGATGTCCGCACCAACGCGCAGCCCGGACTCGGTAATGGCGCGCATTGC
GCCCAGCGCCATCTGATCGTTGGCAACCAGCATCGCAGTGGGAACGATGCCCTCATTCAGCATTTGCATG
GTTTGTTGAAAACCGGACATGGCACTCCAGTCGCCTTCCCGTTCCGCTATCGGCTGAATTTGATTGCGAG
TGAGATATTTATGCCAGCCAGCCAGACGCAGACGCGCCGAGACAGAACTTAATGGGCCCGCTAACAGCGC
GATTTGCTGGTGACCCAATGCGACCAGATGCTCCACGCCCAGTCGCGTACCGTCTTCATGGGAGAAAATA
ATACTGTTGATGGGTGTCTGGTCAGAGACATCAAGAAATAACGCCGGAACATTAGTGCAGGCAGCTTCCA
CAGCAATGGCATCCTGGTCATCCAGCGGATAGTTAATGATCAGCCCACTGACGCGTTGCGCGAGAAGATT
GTGCACCGCCGCTTTACAGGCTTCGACGCCGCTTCGTTCTACCATCGACACCACCACGCTGGCACCCAGT
TGATCGGCGCGAGATTTAATCGCCGCGACAATTTGCGACGGCGCGTGCAGGGCCAGACTGGAGGTGGCAA
CGCCAATCAGCAACGACTGTTTGCCCGCCAGTTGTTGTGCCACGCGGTTGGGAATGTAATTCAGCTCCGC
CATCGCCGCTTCCACTTTTTCCCGCGTTTTCGCAGAAACGTGGCTGGCCTGGTTCACCACGCGGGAAACG
GTCTGATAAGAGACACCGGCATACTCTGCGACATCGTATAACGTTACTGGTTTCACATTCACCACCCTGA
ATTGACTCTCTTCCGGGCGCTATCATGCCATACCGCGAAAGGTTTTGCGCCATTCGATGGTGTCCGGGAT
CTCGACGCTCTCCCTTATGCGACTCCTGCATTAGGAAGCAGCCCAGTAGTAGGTTGAGGCCGTTGAGCAC
CGCCGCCGCAAGGAATGGTGCATGCAAGGAGATGGCGCCCAACAGTCCCCCGGCCACGGGGCCTGCCACC
ATACCCACGCCGAAACAAGCGCTCATGAGCCCGAAGTGGCGAGCCCGATCTTCCCCATCGGTGATGTCGG
CGATATAGGCGCCAGCAACCGCACCTGTGGCGCCGGTGATGCCGGCCACGATGCGTCCGGCGTAGAGGAT
CGAGATCGATCTCGATCCCGCGAAATTAATACGACTCACTATAGGGGAATTGTGAGCGGATAACAATTCC
CCTCTAGAAATAATTTTGTTTAACTTTAAGAAGGAGATATACATATGACTATGACAAGACTGAAGATTTC
GAAAACTCTGCTGGCTGTAATGTTGACCTCTGCCGTCGCGACCGGCTCTGCCTACGCGGAAAACAACGCG
CAGACTACCAATGAAAGCGCAGGGCAAAAAGTCGATAGCTCTATGAATAAAGTCGGTAATTTCATGGATG
ACAGCGCCATCACCGCGAAAGTGAAGGCGGCCCTGGTGGATCATGACAACATCAAGAGCACCGATATCTC
TGTAAAAACCGATCAAAAAGTCGTGACCCTGAGCGGTTTCGTTGAAAGCCAGGCCCAGGCCGAAGAGGCA
GTGAAAGTGGCGAAAGGCGTTGAAGGGGTGACCTCTGTCAGCGACAAACTGCACGTTCGCGACGCTAAAG
AAGGCTCGGTGAAGGGCTACGCGGGTGACACCGCCACCACCAGTGAAATCAAAGCCAAACTGCTGGCGGA
CGATATCGTCCCTTCCCGTCATGTGAAAGTTGAAACCACCGACGGCGTGGTTCAGCTCTCCGGTACCGTC
GATTCTCAGGCACAAAGTGACCGTGCTGAAAGTATCGCCAAAGCGGTAGATGGTGTGAAAAGCGTTAAAA
ATGATCTGAAAACTAAGATGGGTCACCACCACCACCACCACCACCACCACCACGGTAGCCTGCAAGATTC
GGAAGTCAACCAAGAAGCAAAGCCGGAAGTCAAGCCGGAAGTGAAACCGGAAACCCATATTAACCTGAAA
GTTAGTGACGGCAGCTCTGAAATTTTCTTTAAGATCAAAAAGACCACGCCGCTGCGTCGCCTGATGGAAG
CGTTTGCCAAACGTCAGGGCAAGGAAATGGATAGCCTGCGTTTCCTGTATGACGGTATTCGCATCCAGGC
AGATCAAGCGCCGGAAGACCTGGACATGGAAGACAACGACATCATTGAAGCCCACCGTGAACAGATTGGC
GGCTGCCGTTGCCACATCACCTCTTCTTGCGTTCGTGTTGAAGGTGACAACGGTGAAGAATACCGTTACT
GCTCTTCTGACGAAGAAGACCTGCGTCGTTTCTGTAAAGAAATGCAGAAACAGTGCTAATGAGGATCCGG
CTGCTAACAAAGCCCGAAAGGAAGCTGAGTTGGCTGCTGCCACCGCTGAGCAATAACTAGCATAACCCCT
TGGGGCCTCTAAACGGGTCTTGAGGGGTTTTTTGCTGAAAGGAGGAACTATATCCGGAT
Features (pLannotate 1.2.2; 20 found; start..end, strand, type, name):
     12..467     +  rep_origin     f1 ori (sequence partly withheld): f1 bacteriophage origin of replication; arrow indicates direction of (+) strand synthesis
    494..551     +  promoter       AmpR promoter (fragment): bla
    560..1375    -  CDS            KanR: aminoglycoside phosphotransferase; aph(3')-Ia; confers resistance to kanamycin in bacteria or G418 (Geneticin®) in eukaryotes
   1497..2085    +  rep_origin     ori: high-copy-number ColE1/pMB1/pBR322/pUC origin of replication
   2271..2413    -  misc_feature   bom: basis of mobility region from pBR322
   2515..2706    -  CDS            rop: Rop protein, which maintains plasmids at low copy number; rop
   2723..3103    +  CDS            YPB1_ECOLX: Protein predicted: Swiss-Prot protein existence level 4. From Escherichia coli.
   3175..3466    -  CDS            TcR (fragment): tetracycline efflux protein; tet; confers resistance to tetracycline
   3481..3502    -  protein_bind   CAP binding site: CAP binding activates transcription in the presence of cAMP. E. coli catabolite activator protein
   3515..4597    -  CDS            lacI: lac repressor; lacI; The lac repressor binds to the lac operator to inhibit transcription in E. coli. This inhibition can be relieved by adding lactose or isopropyl-β-D-thiogalactopyranoside (IPTG).
   4598..4675    -  promoter       lacI promoter: lacI
   4683..4962    -  CDS            TcR (fragment): tetracycline efflux protein; tet; confers resistance to tetracycline
   4988..5006    +  promoter       T7 promoter: promoter for bacteriophage T7 RNA polymerase
   5007..5031    +  protein_bind   lac operator: The lac repressor binds to the lac operator to inhibit transcription in E. coli. This inhibition can be relieved by adding lactose or isopropyl-β-D-thiogalactopyranoside (IPTG). lac repressor encoded by lacI
   5046..5068    +  RBS            RBS: efficient ribosome binding site from bacteriophage T7 gene 10 (Olins and Rangwala, 1989)
   5076..5678    +  CDS            osmY: OSMY_ECOLI - Experimental evidence at protein level: Swiss-Prot protein existence level 1. From Escherichia coli (strain K12).
   5685..5711    +  CDS            9xHis: 9xHis affinity tag
   5721..6014    +  CDS            SMT3: SMT3_YEAST - Experimental evidence at protein level: Swiss-Prot protein existence level 1. Not known; suppressor of MIF2 mutations. From Saccharomyces cerevisiae (strain ATCC 204508 / S288c) (Baker's yeast).
   6151..6200    +  CDS            SET1 (fragment): solubility-enhancement tag derived from T7 phage gene 10B
   6208..6255    +  terminator     T7 terminator: transcription terminator for bacteriophage T7 RNA polymerase
