[The description below was written by a language model from this plasmid's Addgene catalogue record and pLannotate feature annotations shown in this document.]
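Description:
pCDB285 is a bacterial expression plasmid built on the custom pCDB180 backbone, with a pET-like architecture, and is designed for T7-driven production and secretion of a small synthetic peptide in E. coli. It is about 6.3 kb and is selected with kanamycin through an aph(3')-Ia resistance gene. It replicates from a ColE1/pMB1-type origin accompanied by the pBR322 bom region and the rop gene, which fits the low copy number in the catalogue entry. An f1 origin is also present. The annotated tetracycline-resistance fragments appear to be nonfunctional pBR322-derived remnants flanking the lacI cassette.

The expression unit consists of a T7 promoter followed by a lac operator and the T7 gene 10 ribosome binding site, with a plasmid-borne lacI gene. Transcription therefore requires a host supplying T7 RNA polymerase and can be induced with IPTG. The open reading frame begins with E. coli OsmY, a periplasmic protein used as a carrier to export fusion partners from the cell. This is followed by a polyhistidine affinity tag, which the catalogue describes as deca-histidine and the annotation software detects as 9xHis. Next comes yeast Smt3 (SUMO), which aids solubility and can be removed by a SUMO-specific protease to release the downstream peptide.

The 129 bp insert, gEEEH_04 (also called EEEH_3.2_04), was introduced by Gibson cloning downstream of Smt3. It is not itself annotated in the feature table but would fall in the gap between SMT3 and the T7 terminator region. The short "SET1" fragment called there is probably a vector-derived or spurious match. According to the associated publication title, the insert belongs to a set of de novo designed, hyperstable constrained peptides, and the plasmid is used for their recombinant production and purification.
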