Addgene plasmid #80687: pCDB285
Purpose: for secretion of N-terminal OsmY, deca-histidine, SUMO tagged gEEEH_04
Depositing lab: David Baker. Depositing organization: University of Washington. Publication: Accurate de novo design of hyperstable constrained peptides. Bhardwaj G, Mulligan VK, Bahl CD, Gilmore JM, Harvey PJ, Cheneval O, Buchko GW, Pulavarti SV, Kaas Q, Eletsky A, Huang PS, Johnsen WA, Greisen PJ, Rocklin GJ, Song Y, Linsky TW, Watkins A, Rettie SA, Xu X, Carter LP, Bonneau R, Olson JM, Coutsias E, Correnti CE, Szyperski T, Craik DJ, Baker D. Nature. 2016 Sep 14. doi: 10.1038/nature19791. PubMed 27626386.
Backbone
  Vector backbone: pCDB180
  Backbone manufacturer: custom made
  Backbone size w/o insert (bp): 6155
  Total vector size (bp): 6284
  Vector type: Bacterial Expression
Growth in bacteria
  Bacterial resistance: Kanamycin, 50 μg/mL
  Growth temperature: 37°C
  Growth strain: DH5alpha
  Copy number: Low Copy
Gene/Insert
  Gene/Insert name: gEEEH_04 (alt name: EEEH_3.2_04)
  Species: Synthetic
  Insert size (bp): 129
  Promoter: T7
  Tag / fusion protein: OsmY-10His-Smt3 (N terminal on backbone)
  Cloning method: Gibson Cloning
  Sequencing primers: 5′ CCTGTATGACGGTATTCG; 3′ GCTAGTTATTGCTCAGCGG
Terms and licenses: Academic/Nonprofit Terms; Industry Terms: Not Available to Industry
How to cite: pCDB285 was a gift from David Baker (Addgene plasmid # 80687 ; http://n2t.net/addgene:80687 ; RRID:Addgene_80687)
