>Addgene plasmid #80687 | pCDB285 | depositor partial sequence | sequence record 157052 | gene insert used for Gibson assembly
CCGTGAACAGATTGGCGGCTGCCGTTGCCACATCACCTCTTCTTGCGTTCGTGTTGAAGGTGACAACGGT
GAAGAATACCGTTACTGCTCTTCTGACGAAGAAGACCTGCGTCGTTTCTGTAAAGAAATGCAGAAACAGT
GCTAATGAGGATCCGGCTGCTAACAAAG
