>Addgene plasmid #80687 | pCDB285 | addgene partial sequence | sequence record 164738 | T7 5'-TAATACGACTCACTATAGGG-3'
ATTTTGTTTAACTTTAAGAAGGAGATATACATATGACTATGACAAGACTGAAGATTTCGAAAACTCTGCT
GGCTGTAATGTTGACCTCTGCCGTCGCGACCGGCTCTGCCTACGCGGAAAACAACGCGCAGACTACCAAT
GAAAGCGCAGGGCAAAAAGTCGATAGCTCTATGAATAAAGTCGGTAATTTCATGGATGACAGCGCCATCA
CCGCGAAAGTGAAGGCGGCCCTGGTGGATCATGACAACATCAAGAGCACCGATATCTCTGTAAAAACCGA
TCAAAAAGTCGTGACCCTGAGCGGTTTCGTTGAAAGCCAGGCCCAGGCCGAAGAGGCAGTGAAAGTGGCG
AAAGGCGTTGAAGGGGTGACCTCTGTCAGCGACAAACTGCACGTTCGCGACGCTAAAGAAGGCTCGGTGA
AGGGCTACGCGGGTGACACCGCCACCACCAGTGAAATCAAAGCCAAACTGCTGGCGGACGATATCGTCCC
TTCCCGTCATGTGAAAGTTGAAACCACCGACGGCGTGGTTCAGCTCTCCGGTACCGTCGATTCTCAGGCA
CAAAGTGACCGTGCTGAAAGTATCGCCAAAGCGGTAGATGGTGTGAAAAGCGTTAAAAATGATCTGAAAA
CTAAGATGGGTCACCACCACCACCACCACCACCACCACCACGGTAGCCTGCAAGATTCGGAAGTCAACCA
AGAAGCAAAGCCGGAAGTCAAGCCGGAAGTGAAACCGGAAACCCATATTAACCTGAAAGTTAGTGACGGC
AGCTCTGAAATTTTCTTTAAGATCAAAAAGACCACGCCGCTGCGTCGCCTGATGGAAGCGTTTGCCAAAC
GTCAGGGCAAGGAAATGGATAGCCTGCGTTTCCTGTATGACGGTATTCGCATCCAGGCAGATCAAGCGCC
