>Addgene plasmid #80687 | pCDB285 | addgene partial sequence | sequence record 164739 | T7term 5'-GCTAGTTATTGCTCAGCGG-3'
CTTTCGGGCTTTGTTAGCAGCCGGATCCTCATTAGCACTGTTTCTGCATTTCTTTACAGAAACGACGCAG
GTCTTCTTCGTCAGAAGAGCAGTAACGGTATTCTTCACCGTTGTCACCTTCAACACGAACGCAAGAAGAG
GTGATGTGGCAACGGCAGCCGCCAATCTGTTCACGGTGGGCTTCAATGATGTCGTTGTCTTCCATGTCCA
GGTCTTCCGGCGCTTGATCTGCCTGGATGCGAATACCGTCATACAGGAAACGCAGGCTATCCATTTCCTT
GCCCTGACGTTTGGCAAACGCTTCCATCAGGCGACGCAGCGGCGTGGTCTTTTTGATCTTAAAGAAAATT
TCAGAGCTGCCGTCACTAACTTTCAGGTTAATATGGGTTTCCGGTTTCACTTCCGGCTTGACTTCCGGCT
TTGCTTCTTGGTTGACTTCCGAATCTTGCAGGCTACCGTGGTGGTGGTGGTGGTGGTGGTGGTGGTGACC
CATCTTAGTTTTCAGATCATTTTTAACGCTTTTCACACCATCTACCGCTTTGGCGATACTTTCAGCACGG
TCACTTTGTGCCTGAGAATCGACGGTACCGGAGAGCTGAACCACGCCGTCGGTGGTTTCAACTTTCACAT
GACGGGAAGGGACGATATCGTCCGCCAGCAGTTTGGCTTTGATTTCACTGGTGGTGGCGGTGTCACCCGC
GTAGCCCTTCACCGAGCCTTCTTTAGCGTCGCGAACGTGCAGTTTGTCGCTGACAGAGGTCACCCCTTCA
ACGCCTTTCGCCACTTTCACTGCCTCTTCGGCCTGGGCCTGGCTTTCAACGAAACCGCTCAGGGTCACGA
CTTTTTGATCGGTTTTTACAGAGATATCGGTGCTCTTGATGTTGTCATG
